>Addgene plasmid #183301 | CROP_C9_Puro_IDH2 | addgene full sequence | sequence record 362638 | Addgene NGS Result
TGTGTGGAATTGTGAGCGGATAACAATTTCACACAGGAAACAGCTATGACCATGATTACGCCAAGCGCGC
AATTAACCCTCACTAAAGGGAACAAAAGCTGGAGCTGCAAGCTTAATGTAGTCTTATGCAATACTCTTGT
AGTCTTGCAACATGGTAACGATGAGTTAGCAACATGCCTTACAAGGAGAGAAAAAGCACCGTGCATGCCG
ATTGGTGGAAGTAAGGTGGTACGATCGTGCCTTATTAGGAAGGCAACAGACGGGTCTGACATGGATTGGA
CGAACCACTGAATTGCCGCATTGCAGAGATATTGTATTTAAGTGCCTAGCTCGATACATAAACGGGTCTC
TCTGGTTAGACCAGATCTGAGCCTGGGAGCTCTCTGGCTAACTAGGGAACCCACTGCTTAAGCCTCAATA
AAGCTTGCCTTGAGTGCTTCAAGTAGTGTGTGCCCGTCTGTTGTGTGACTCTGGTAACTAGAGATCCCTC
AGACCCTTTTAGTCAGTGTGGAAAATCTCTAGCAGTGGCGCCCGAACAGGGACTTGAAAGCGAAAGGGAA
ACCAGAGGAGCTCTCTCGACGCAGGACTCGGCTTGCTGAAGCGCGCACGGCAAGAGGCGAGGGGCGGCGA
CTGGTGAGTACGCCAAAAATTTTGACTAGCGGAGGCTAGAAGGAGAGAGATGGGTGCGAGAGCGTCAGTA
TTAAGCGGGGGAGAATTAGATCGCGATGGGAAAAAATTCGGTTAAGGCCAGGGGGAAAGAAAAAATATAA
ATTAAAACATATAGTATGGGCAAGCAGGGAGCTAGAACGATTCGCAGTTAATCCTGGCCTGTTAGAAACA
TCAGAAGGCTGTAGACAAATACTGGGACAGCTACAACCATCCCTTCAGACAGGATCAGAAGAACTTAGAT
CATTATATAATACAGTAGCAACCCTCTATTGTGTGCATCAAAGGATAGAGATAAAAGACACCAAGGAAGC
TTTAGACAAGATAGAGGAAGAGCAAAACAAAAGTAAGACCACCGCACAGCAAGCGGCCGCTGATCTTCAG
ACCTGGAGGAGGAGATATGAGGGACAATTGGAGAAGTGAATTATATAAATATAAAGTAGTAAAAATTGAA
CCATTAGGAGTAGCACCCACCAAGGCAAAGAGAAGAGTGGTGCAGAGAGAAAAAAGAGCAGTGGGAATAG
GAGCTTTGTTCCTTGGGTTCTTGGGAGCAGCAGGAAGCACTATGGGCGCAGCGTCAATGACGCTGACGGT
ACAGGCCAGACAATTATTGTCTGGTATAGTGCAGCAGCAGAACAATTTGCTGAGGGCTATTGAGGCGCAA
CAGCATCTGTTGCAACTCACAGTCTGGGGCATCAAGCAGCTCCAGGCAAGAATCCTGGCTGTGGAAAGAT
ACCTAAAGGATCAACAGCTCCTGGGGATTTGGGGTTGCTCTGGAAAACTCATTTGCACCACTGCTGTGCC
TTGGAATGCTAGTTGGAGTAATAAATCTCTGGAACAGATTTGGAATCACACGACCTGGATGGAGTGGGAC
AGAGAAATTAACAATTACACAAGCTTAATACACTCCTTAATTGAAGAATCGCAAAACCAGCAAGAAAAGA
ATGAACAAGAATTATTGGAATTAGATAAATGGGCAAGTTTGTGGAATTGGTTTAACATAACAAATTGGCT
GTGGTATATAAAATTATTCATAATGATAGTAGGAGGCTTGGTAGGTTTAAGAATAGTTTTTGCTGTACTT
TCTATAGTGAATAGAGTTAGGCAGGGATATTCACCATTATCGTTTCAGAATCTTGAGACAAATGGCAGTA
TTCATCCACAATTTTAAAAGAAAAGGGGGGATTGGGGGGTACAGTGCAGGGGAAAGAATAGTAGACATAA
TAGCAACAGACATACAAACTAAAGAATTACAAAAACAAATTACAAAAATTCAAAATTTTCGGGTTTATTA
CAGGGACAGCAGAGATCCACTTTGGCGCCGGCTCGAGGGGGCCCGGGTGCAAAGATGGATAAAGTTTTAA
ACAGAGAGGAATCTTTGCAGCTAATGGACCTTCTAGGTCTTGAAAGGAGTGGGAATTGGCTCCGTAGGTC
TTGAAAGGAGTGGGAATTGGCTCCGGTGCCCGTCAGTGGGCAGAGCGCACATCGCCCACAGTCCCCGAGA
AGTTGGGGGGAGGGGTCGGCAATTGATCCGGTGCCTAGAGAAGGTGGCGCGGGGTAAACTGGGAAAGTGA
TGTCGTGTACTGGCTCCGCCTTTTTCCCGAGGGTGGGGGAGAACCGTATATAAGTGCAGTAGTCGCCGTG
AACGTTCTTTTTCGCAACGGGTTTGCCGCCAGAACACAGGACCGGTTCTAGAGCGCTGCCACCATGGACA
AGAAGTACAGCATCGGCCTGGACATCGGCACCAACTCTGTGGGCTGGGCCGTGATCACCGACGAGTACAA
GGTGCCCAGCAAGAAATTCAAGGTGCTGGGCAACACCGACCGGCACAGCATCAAGAAGAACCTGATCGGA
GCCCTGCTGTTCGACAGCGGCGAAACAGCCGAGGCCACCCGGCTGAAGAGAACCGCCAGAAGAAGATACA
CCAGACGGAAGAACCGGATCTGCTATCTGCAAGAGATCTTCAGCAACGAGATGGCCAAGGTGGACGACAG
CTTCTTCCACAGACTGGAAGAGTCCTTCCTGGTGGAAGAGGATAAGAAGCACGAGCGGCACCCCATCTTC
GGCAACATCGTGGACGAGGTGGCCTACCACGAGAAGTACCCCACCATCTACCACCTGAGAAAGAAACTGG
TGGACAGCACCGACAAGGCCGACCTGCGGCTGATCTATCTGGCCCTGGCCCACATGATCAAGTTCCGGGG
CCACTTCCTGATCGAGGGCGACCTGAACCCCGACAACAGCGACGTGGACAAGCTGTTCATCCAGCTGGTG
CAGACCTACAACCAGCTGTTCGAGGAAAACCCCATCAACGCCAGCGGCGTGGACGCCAAGGCCATCCTGT
CTGCCAGACTGAGCAAGAGCAGACGGCTGGAAAATCTGATCGCCCAGCTGCCCGGCGAGAAGAAGAATGG
CCTGTTCGGAAACCTGATTGCCCTGAGCCTGGGCCTGACCCCCAACTTCAAGAGCAACTTCGACCTGGCC
GAGGATGCCAAACTGCAGCTGAGCAAGGACACCTACGACGACGACCTGGACAACCTGCTGGCCCAGATCG
GCGACCAGTACGCCGACCTGTTTCTGGCCGCCAAGAACCTGTCCGACGCCATCCTGCTGAGCGACATCCT
GAGAGTGAACACCGAGATCACCAAGGCCCCCCTGAGCGCCTCTATGATCAAGAGATACGACGAGCACCAC
CAGGACCTGACCCTGCTGAAAGCTCTCGTGCGGCAGCAGCTGCCTGAGAAGTACAAAGAGATTTTCTTCG
ACCAGAGCAAGAACGGCTACGCCGGCTACATTGACGGCGGAGCCAGCCAGGAAGAGTTCTACAAGTTCAT
CAAGCCCATCCTGGAAAAGATGGACGGCACCGAGGAACTGCTCGTGAAGCTGAACAGAGAGGACCTGCTG
CGGAAGCAGCGGACCTTCGACAACGGCAGCATCCCCCACCAGATCCACCTGGGAGAGCTGCACGCCATTC
TGCGGCGGCAGGAAGATTTTTACCCATTCCTGAAGGACAACCGGGAAAAGATCGAGAAGATCCTGACCTT
CCGCATCCCCTACTACGTGGGCCCTCTGGCCAGGGGAAACAGCAGATTCGCCTGGATGACCAGAAAGAGC
GAGGAAACCATCACCCCCTGGAACTTCGAGGAAGTGGTGGACAAGGGCGCTTCCGCCCAGAGCTTCATCG
AGCGGATGACCAACTTCGATAAGAACCTGCCCAACGAGAAGGTGCTGCCCAAGCACAGCCTGCTGTACGA
GTACTTCACCGTGTATAACGAGCTGACCAAAGTGAAATACGTGACCGAGGGAATGAGAAAGCCCGCCTTC
CTGAGCGGCGAGCAGAAAAAGGCCATCGTGGACCTGCTGTTCAAGACCAACCGGAAAGTGACCGTGAAGC
AGCTGAAAGAGGACTACTTCAAGAAAATCGAGTGCTTCGACTCCGTGGAAATCTCCGGCGTGGAAGATCG
GTTCAACGCCTCCCTGGGCACATACCACGATCTGCTGAAAATTATCAAGGACAAGGACTTCCTGGACAAT
GAGGAAAACGAGGACATTCTGGAAGATATCGTGCTGACCCTGACACTGTTTGAGGACAGAGAGATGATCG
AGGAACGGCTGAAAACCTATGCCCACCTGTTCGACGACAAAGTGATGAAGCAGCTGAAGCGGCGGAGATA
CACCGGCTGGGGCAGGCTGAGCCGGAAGCTGATCAACGGCATCCGGGACAAGCAGTCCGGCAAGACAATC
CTGGATTTCCTGAAGTCCGACGGCTTCGCCAACAGAAACTTCATGCAGCTGATCCACGACGACAGCCTGA
CCTTTAAAGAGGACATCCAGAAAGCCCAGGTGTCCGGCCAGGGCGATAGCCTGCACGAGCACATTGCCAA
TCTGGCCGGCAGCCCCGCCATTAAGAAGGGCATCCTGCAGACAGTGAAGGTGGTGGACGAGCTCGTGAAA
GTGATGGGCCGGCACAAGCCCGAGAACATCGTGATCGAAATGGCCAGAGAGAACCAGACCACCCAGAAGG
GACAGAAGAACAGCCGCGAGAGAATGAAGCGGATCGAAGAGGGCATCAAAGAGCTGGGCAGCCAGATCCT
GAAAGAACACCCCGTGGAAAACACCCAGCTGCAGAACGAGAAGCTGTACCTGTACTACCTGCAGAATGGG
CGGGATATGTACGTGGACCAGGAACTGGACATCAACCGGCTGTCCGACTACGATGTGGACCATATCGTGC
CTCAGAGCTTTCTGAAGGACGACTCCATCGACAACAAGGTGCTGACCAGAAGCGACAAGAACCGGGGCAA
GAGCGACAACGTGCCCTCCGAAGAGGTCGTGAAGAAGATGAAGAACTACTGGCGGCAGCTGCTGAACGCC
AAGCTGATTACCCAGAGAAAGTTCGACAATCTGACCAAGGCCGAGAGAGGCGGCCTGAGCGAACTGGATA
AGGCCGGCTTCATCAAGAGACAGCTGGTGGAAACCCGGCAGATCACAAAGCACGTGGCACAGATCCTGGA
CTCCCGGATGAACACTAAGTACGACGAGAATGACAAGCTGATCCGGGAAGTGAAAGTGATCACCCTGAAG
TCCAAGCTGGTGTCCGATTTCCGGAAGGATTTCCAGTTTTACAAAGTGCGCGAGATCAACAACTACCACC
ACGCCCACGACGCCTACCTGAACGCCGTCGTGGGAACCGCCCTGATCAAAAAGTACCCTAAGCTGGAAAG
CGAGTTCGTGTACGGCGACTACAAGGTGTACGACGTGCGGAAGATGATCGCCAAGAGCGAGCAGGAAATC
GGCAAGGCTACCGCCAAGTACTTCTTCTACAGCAACATCATGAACTTTTTCAAGACCGAGATTACCCTGG
CCAACGGCGAGATCCGGAAGCGGCCTCTGATCGAGACAAACGGCGAAACCGGGGAGATCGTGTGGGATAA
GGGCCGGGATTTTGCCACCGTGCGGAAAGTGCTGAGCATGCCCCAAGTGAATATCGTGAAAAAGACCGAG
GTGCAGACAGGCGGCTTCAGCAAAGAGTCTATCCTGCCCAAGAGGAACAGCGATAAGCTGATCGCCAGAA
AGAAGGACTGGGACCCTAAGAAGTACGGCGGCTTCGACAGCCCCACCGTGGCCTATTCTGTGCTGGTGGT
GGCCAAAGTGGAAAAGGGCAAGTCCAAGAAACTGAAGAGTGTGAAAGAGCTGCTGGGGATCACCATCATG
GAAAGAAGCAGCTTCGAGAAGAATCCCATCGACTTTCTGGAAGCCAAGGGCTACAAAGAAGTGAAAAAGG
ACCTGATCATCAAGCTGCCTAAGTACTCCCTGTTCGAGCTGGAAAACGGCCGGAAGAGAATGCTGGCCTC
TGCCGGCGAACTGCAGAAGGGAAACGAACTGGCCCTGCCCTCCAAATATGTGAACTTCCTGTACCTGGCC
AGCCACTATGAGAAGCTGAAGGGCTCCCCCGAGGATAATGAGCAGAAACAGCTGTTTGTGGAACAGCACA
AGCACTACCTGGACGAGATCATCGAGCAGATCAGCGAGTTCTCCAAGAGAGTGATCCTGGCCGACGCTAA
TCTGGACAAAGTGCTGTCCGCCTACAACAAGCACCGGGATAAGCCCATCAGAGAGCAGGCCGAGAATATC
ATCCACCTGTTTACCCTGACCAATCTGGGAGCCCCTGCCGCCTTCAAGTACTTTGACACCACCATCGACC
GGAAGAGGTACACCAGCACCAAAGAGGTGCTGGACGCCACCCTGATCCACCAGAGCATCACCGGCCTGTA
CGAGACACGGATCGACCTGTCTCAGCTGGGAGGCGACAAGCGACCTGCCGCCACAAAGAAGGCTGGACAG
GCTAAGAAGAAGAAAGATTACAAAGACGATGACGATAAGGGATCCGGCGCAACAAACTTCTCTCTGCTGA
AACAAGCCGGAGATGTCGAAGAGAATCCTGGACCGATGACCGAGTACAAGCCCACGGTGCGCCTCGCCAC
CCGCGACGACGTCCCCAGGGCCGTACGCACCCTCGCCGCCGCGTTCGCCGACTACCCCGCCACGCGCCAC
ACCGTCGATCCGGACCGCCACATCGAGCGGGTCACCGAGCTGCAAGAACTCTTCCTCACGCGCGTCGGGC
TCGACATCGGCAAGGTGTGGGTCGCGGACGACGGCGCCGCCGTGGCGGTCTGGACCACGCCGGAGAGCGT
CGAAGCGGGGGCGGTGTTCGCCGAGATCGGCCCGCGCATGGCCGAGTTGAGCGGTTCCCGGCTGGCCGCG
CAGCAACAGATGGAAGGCCTCCTGGCGCCGCACCGGCCCAAGGAGCCCGCGTGGTTCCTGGCCACCGTCG
GAGTCTCGCCCGACCACCAGGGCAAGGGTCTGGGCAGCGCCGTCGTGCTCCCCGGAGTGGAGGCGGCCGA
GCGCGCCGGGGTGCCCGCCTTCCTGGAGACCTCCGCGCCCCGCAACCTCCCCTTCTACGAGCGGCTCGGC
TTCACCGTCACCGCCGACGTCGAGGTGCCCGAAGGACCGCGCACCTGGTGCATGACCCGCAAGCCCGGTG
CCTGAACGCGTTAAGTCGACAATCAACCTCTGGATTACAAAATTTGTGAAAGATTGACTGGTATTCTTAA
CTATGTTGCTCCTTTTACGCTATGTGGATACGCTGCTTTAATGCCTTTGTATCATGCTATTGCTTCCCGT
ATGGCTTTCATTTTCTCCTCCTTGTATAAATCCTGGTTGCTGTCTCTTTATGAGGAGTTGTGGCCCGTTG
TCAGGCAACGTGGCGTGGTGTGCACTGTGTTTGCTGACGCAACCCCCACTGGTTGGGGCATTGCCACCAC
CTGTCAGCTCCTTTCCGGGACTTTCGCTTTCCCCCTCCCTATTGCCACGGCGGAACTCATCGCCGCCTGC
CTTGCCCGCTGCTGGACAGGGGCTCGGCTGTTGGGCACTGACAATTCCGTGGTGTTGTCGGGGAAATCAT
CGTCCTTTCCTTGGCTGCTCGCCTGTGTTGCCACCTGGATTCTGCGCGGGACGTCCTTCTGCTACGTCCC
TTCGGCCCTCAATCCAGCGGACCTTCCTTCCCGCGGCCTGCTGCCGGCTCTGCGGCCTCTTCCGCGTCTT
CGCCTTCGCCCTCAGACGAGTCGGATCTCCCTTTGGGCCGCCTCCCCGCGTCGACTTTAAGACCAATGAC
TTACAAGGCAGCTGTAGATCTTAGCCACTTTTTAAAAGAAAAGGGGGGACTGGAAGGGCTAATTCACTCC
CAACGAAGACAAGATTTCACCATTATCGTTTCAGACCCACCTCCCAACCCCGAGGGGACCCAGAGAGGGC
CTATTTCCCATGATTCCTTCATATTTGCATATACGATACAAGGCTGTTAGAGAGATAATTAGAATTAATT
TGACTGTAAACACAAAGATATTAGTACAAAATACGTGACGTAGAAAGTAATAATTTCTTGGGTAGTTTGC
AGTTTTAAAATTATGTTTTAAAATGGACTATCATATGCTTACCGTAACTTGAAAGTATTTCGATTTCTTG
GCTTTATATATCTTGTGGAAAGGACGAAACACCGGGGCATGTACAACACCGACGGTTTTAGAGCTAGAAA
TAGCAAGTTAAAATAAGGCTAGTCCGTTATCAACTTGAAAAAGTGGCACCGAGTCGGTGCTTTTTTAAGC
TTGGCGTAACTAGATCTTGAGACACTGCTTTTTGCTTGTACTGGGTCTCTCTGGTTAGACCAGATCTGAG
CCTGGGAGCTCTCTGGCTAACTAGGGAACCCACTGCTTAAGCCTCAATAAAGCTTGCCTTGAGTGCTTCA
AGTAGTGTGTGCCCGTCTGTTGTGTGACTCTGGTAACTAGAGATCCCTCAGACCCTTTTAGTCAGTGTGG
AAAATCTCTAGCAGTACGTATAGTAGTTCATGTCATCTTATTATTCAGTATTTATAACTTGCAAAGAAAT
GAATATCAGAGAGTGAGAGGAACTTGTTTATTGCAGCTTATAATGGTTACAAATAAAGCAATAGCATCAC
AAATTTCACAAATAAAGCATTTTTTTCACTGCATTCTAGTTGTGGTTTGTCCAAACTCATCAATGTATCT
TATCATGTCTGGCTCTAGCTATCCCGCCCCTAACTCCGCCCATCCCGCCCCTAACTCCGCCCAGTTCCGC
CCATTCTCCGCCCCATGGCTGACTAATTTTTTTTATTTATGCAGAGGCCGAGGCCGCCTCGGCCTCTGAG
CTATTCCAGAAGTAGTGAGGAGGCTTTTTTGGAGGCCTAGGGACGTACCCAATTCGCCCTATAGTGAGTC
GTATTACGCGCGCTCACTGGCCGTCGTTTTACAACGTCGTGACTGGGAAAACCCTGGCGTTACCCAACTT
AATCGCCTTGCAGCACATCCCCCTTTCGCCAGCTGGCGTAATAGCGAAGAGGCCCGCACCGATCGCCCTT
CCCAACAGTTGCGCAGCCTGAATGGCGAATGGG
[124 nt withheld, positions 9134-9257]
C
[91 nt withheld, positions 9259-9349]
A
[49 nt withheld, positions 9351-9399]
CCTTTGACGTTGGAGTCCACGTTCTTT
[37 nt withheld, positions 9427-9463]
ACCCTATCTCGGTCTATTCTTTTGATTTATAAGGGATTTTGCCGATTTCGGCCTATTGGTTAAAAAATGA
GCTGATTTAACAAAAATTTAACGCGAATTTTAACAAAATATTAACGCTTACAATTTAGGTGGCACTTTTC
GGGGAAATGTGCGCGGAACCCCTATTTGTTTATTTTTCTAAATACATTCAAATATGTATCCGCTCATGAG
ACAATAACCCTGATAAATGCTTCAATAATATTGAAAAAGGAAGAGTATGAGTATTCAACATTTCCGTGTC
GCCCTTATTCCCTTTTTTGCGGCATTTTGCCTTCCTGTTTTTGCTCACCCAGAAACGCTGGTGAAAGTAA
AAGATGCTGAAGATCAGTTGGGTGCACGAGTGGGTTACATCGAACTGGATCTCAACAGCGGTAAGATCCT
TGAGAGTTTTCGCCCCGAAGAACGTTTTCCAATGATGAGCACTTTTAAAGTTCTGCTATGTGGCGCGGTA
TTATCCCGTATTGACGCCGGGCAAGAGCAACTCGGTCGCCGCATACACTATTCTCAGAATGACTTGGTTG
AGTACTCACCAGTCACAGAAAAGCATCTTACGGATGGCATGACAGTAAGAGAATTATGCAGTGCTGCCAT
AACCATGAGTGATAACACTGCGGCCAACTTACTTCTGACAACGATCGGAGGACCGAAGGAGCTAACCGCT
TTTTTGCACAACATGGGGGATCATGTAACTCGCCTTGATCGTTGGGAACCGGAGCTGAATGAAGCCATAC
CAAACGACGAGCGTGACACCACGATGCCTGTAGCAATGGCAACAACGTTGCGCAAACTATTAACTGGCGA
ACTACTTACTCTAGCTTCCCGGCAACAATTAATAGACTGGATGGAGGCGGATAAAGTTGCAGGACCACTT
CTGCGCTCGGCCCTTCCGGCTGGCTGGTTTATTGCTGATAAATCTGGAGCCGGTGAGCGTGGGTCTCGCG
GTATCATTGCAGCACTGGGGCCAGATGGTAAGCCCTCCCGTATCGTAGTTATCTACACGACGGGGAGTCA
GGCAACTATGGATGAACGAAATAGACAGATCGCTGAGATAGGTGCCTCACTGATTAAGCATTGGTAACTG
TCAGACCAAGTTTACTCATATATACTTTAGATTGATTTAAAACTTCATTTTTAATTTAAAAGGATCTAGG
TGAAGATCCTTTTTGATAATCTCATGACCAAAATCCCTTAACGTGAGTTTTCGTTCCACTGAGCGTCAGA
CCCCGTAGAAAAGATCAAAGGATCTTCTTGAGATCCTTTTTTTCTGCGCGTAATCTGCTGCTTGCAAACA
AAAAAACCACCGCTACCAGCGGTGGTTTGTTTGCCGGATCAAGAGCTACCAACTCTTTTTCCGAAGGTAA
CTGGCTTCAGCAGAGCGCAGATACCAAATACTGTTCTTCTAGTGTAGCCGTAGTTAGGCCACCACTTCAA
GAACTCTGTAGCACCGCCTACATACCTCGCTCTGCTAATCCTGTTACCAGTGGCTGCTGCCAGTGGCGAT
AAGTCGTGTCTTACCGGGTTGGACTCAAGACGATAGTTACCGGATAAGGCGCAGCGGTCGGGCTGAACGG
GGGGTTCGTGCACACAGCCCAGCTTGGAGCGAACGACCTACACCGAACTGAGATACCTACAGCGTGAGCT
ATGAGAAAGCGCCACGCTTCCCGAAGGGAGAAAGGCGGACAGGTATCCGGTAAGCGGCAGGGTCGGAACA
GGAGAGCGCACGAGGGAGCTTCCAGGGGGAAACGCCTGGTATCTTTATAGTCCTGTCGGGTTTCGCCACC
TCTGACTTGAGCGTCGATTTTTGTGATGCTCGTCAGGGGGGCGGAGCCTATGGAAAAACGCCAGCAACGC
GGCCTTTTTACGGTTCCTGGCCTTTTGCTGGCCTTTTGCTCACATGTTCTTTCCTGCGTTATCCCCTGAT
TCTGTGGATAACCGTATTACCGCCTTTGAGTGAGCTGATACCGCTCGCCGCAGCCGAACGACCGAGCGCA
GCGAGTCAGTGAGCGAGGAAGCGGAAGAGCGCCCAATACGCAAACCGCCTCTCCCCGCGCGTTGGCCGAT
TCATTAATGCAGCTGGCACGACAGGTTTCCCGACTGGAAAGCGGGCAGTGAGCGCAACGCAATTAATGTG
AGTTAGCTCACTCATTAGGCACCCCAGGCTTTACACTTTATGCTTCCGGCTCGTATGT
Features (pLannotate 1.2.2; 30 found; start..end, strand, type, name):
      6..28      +  protein_bind   lac operator (fragment): The lac repressor binds to the lac operator to inhibit transcription in E. coli. This inhibition can be relieved by adding lactose or isopropyl-β-D-thiogalactopyranoside (IPTG). lac repressor encoded by lacI
     71..89      +  promoter       T3 promoter: promoter for bacteriophage T3 RNA polymerase
    117..343     +  promoter       RSV promoter: Rous sarcoma virus enhancer/promoter
    344..524     +  LTR            5' LTR (truncated): truncated 5' long terminal repeat (LTR) from HIV-1
    571..696     +  misc_feature   HIV-1 Ψ: packaging signal of human immunodeficiency virus type 1
    680..1043    +  CDS            HIV-1 gag (fragment): gag protein from human immunodeficiency virus 1; gag
   1189..1422    +  misc_feature   RRE: The Rev response element (RRE) of HIV-1 allows for Rev-dependent mRNA export from the nucleus to the cytoplasm.
   1832..1949    +  misc_feature   cPPT/CTS: central polypurine tract and central termination sequence of HIV-1
   2015..2081    +  CDS            small t antigen (fragment): SV40 (simian virus 40) small t antigen
   2095..2112    +  CDS            small t antigen (fragment): SV40 (simian virus 40) small t antigen
   2138..2349    +  promoter       EF-1α core promoter: core promoter for human elongation factor EF-1α
   2374..6477    +  CDS            Cas9: Cas9 (Csn1) endonuclease from the Streptococcus pyogenes Type II CRISPR/Cas system generates RNA-guided double strand breaks in DNA
   6616..7215    +  CDS            PuroR (fragment): puromycin N-acetyltransferase; pac from Streptomyces; confers resistance to puromycin
   7231..7819    +  misc_feature   WPRE: woodchuck hepatitis virus posttranscriptional regulatory element
   7815..7925    +  CDS            nef (fragment): NEF_HV1LA - Experimental evidence at protein level: Swiss-Prot protein existence level 1. Extracellular Nef protein targets CD4(+) T-lymphocytes for apoptosis by interacting with CXCR4 surface receptors. From Human immunodeficiency virus type 1 group M subtype B (isolate Lai) (HIV-1).
   7945..7971    +  CDS            Rev (fragment): human immunodeficiency virus 1 (HIV-1) Rev protein; rev; enhances nuclear export of unspliced and incompletely spliced viral mRNAs
   7975..8215    +  promoter       U6 promoter: RNA polymerase III promoter for human U6 snRNA
   8245..8320    +  misc_RNA       gRNA scaffold: guide RNA scaffold for the Streptococcus pyogenes CRISPR/Cas9 system
   8373..8553    +  LTR            5' LTR (truncated): truncated 5' long terminal repeat (LTR) from HIV-1
   8631..8752    +  polyA_signal   SV40 poly(A) signal: SV40 polyadenylation signal
   8792..8927    +  rep_origin     SV40 ori: SV40 origin of replication
   8948..8966    -  promoter       T7 promoter: promoter for bacteriophage T7 RNA polymerase
   8974..9129    +  CDS            lacZα (fragment): LacZα fragment of β-galactosidase; lacZ fragment
   9134..9562    +  rep_origin     f1 ori (sequence partly withheld): f1 bacteriophage origin of replication; arrow indicates direction of (+) strand synthesis
   9615..9719    +  promoter       AmpR promoter: bla
   9720..10580   +  CDS            AmpR: β-lactamase; bla; confers resistance to ampicillin, carbenicillin, and related antibiotics
  10751..11339   +  rep_origin     ori: high-copy-number ColE1/pMB1/pBR322/pUC origin of replication
  11522..11614   +  CDS            lacI (fragment): lac repressor; lacI; The lac repressor binds to the lac operator to inhibit transcription in E. coli. This inhibition can be relieved by adding lactose or isopropyl-β-D-thiogalactopyranoside (IPTG).
  11627..11648   +  protein_bind   CAP binding site: CAP binding activates transcription in the presence of cAMP. E. coli catabolite activator protein
  11663..2       +  promoter       lac promoter (across the origin): promoter for the E. coli lac operon
