[The description below was written by a language model from this plasmid's Addgene catalogue record and pLannotate feature annotations shown in this document.]
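Description:
CROP_C9_Puro_IDH2 is a third-generation-style lentiviral transfer plasmid built on the CROPseq backbone and configured as an all-in-one CRISPR knockout vector carrying a single guide RNA against the IDH2 gene. It is propagated in E. coli through a high-copy ColE1/pUC-type origin with ampicillin selection (AmpR), and it also carries an f1 origin and an SV40 origin with an SV40 polyadenylation signal outside the viral cassette. Viral genomic RNA is driven by an RSV promoter fused to a truncated HIV-1 5' LTR, followed by the Ψ packaging signal with a gag fragment, the Rev response element and the cPPT/CTS, which together support packaging, nuclear export and efficient transduction.

Within the proviral region, an EF-1α core promoter drives Streptococcus pyogenes Cas9, followed by a puromycin N-acetyltransferase coding sequence for selection of transduced mammalian cells. The gap between the two coding sequences is not annotated, so the record does not state how they are linked. A WPRE follows to enhance transcript expression. Downstream, in the 3' LTR region, sits a human U6 promoter with the IDH2-targeting spacer (inserted by Gibson cloning) and the S. pyogenes gRNA scaffold. In the CROPseq design, this placement generally means the guide cassette is copied into the 5' LTR during reverse transcription and is also included in the polyadenylated Pol II transcript, so guide identity can be read from mRNA sequencing. The record describes its purpose as IDH2 knockout. The associated publication concerns screening of cancer vulnerabilities in perfusable ex vivo tissue cultures.
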