Addgene plasmid #183301: CROP_C9_Puro_IDH2
Purpose: All-in-One CRISPRko system with a guide RNA that targets IDH2 gene
Depositing lab: Prashant Mali. Depositing organization: University of California, San Diego (UCSD). Publication: Integrated genome and tissue engineering enables screening of cancer vulnerabilities in physiologically relevant perfusable ex vivo cultures. Hu M, Lei XY, Larson JD, McAlonis M, Ford K, McDonald D, Mach K, Rusert JM, Wechsler-Reya RJ, Mali P. Biomaterials. 2022 Jan;280:121276. doi: 10.1016/j.biomaterials.2021.121276. Epub 2021 Dec 2. PubMed 34890975.
Backbone
  Vector backbone: CROPseq
  Vector type: Lentiviral
Growth in bacteria
  Bacterial resistance: Ampicillin, 100 μg/mL
  Growth temperature: 37°C
  Growth strain: NEB Stable
  Copy number: High Copy
Gene/Insert
  Gene/Insert name: IDH2
  gRNA/shRNA sequence: GGGCATGTACAACACCGACG
  Species: Synthetic
  Cloning method: Gibson Cloning
Terms and licenses: Academic/Nonprofit Terms; Industry Terms: Not Available to Industry
How to cite: CROP_C9_Puro_IDH2 was a gift from Prashant Mali (Addgene plasmid # 183301 ; http://n2t.net/addgene:183301 ; RRID:Addgene_183301)
